Addgene plasmid #220958: OgeuIscB ωRNA-v2
Purpose: human U6-driven expression of ωRNA-v2 scaffold with BsmBI for guide cloing
Depositing lab: Weixin Tang. Depositing organization: University of Chicago. Publication: Assessing and engineering the IscB-omegaRNA system for programmed genome editing. Yan H, Tan X, Zou S, Sun Y, Ke A, Tang W. Nat Chem Biol. 2024 Jul 8. doi: 10.1038/s41589-024-01669-3. PubMed 38977787.
Backbone
  Vector backbone: pBR322
  Vector type: Mammalian Expression, CRISPR
Growth in bacteria
  Bacterial resistance: Ampicillin, 100 μg/mL
  Growth temperature: 37°C
  Growth strain: DH5alpha
  Copy number: Unknown
Gene/Insert
  Gene/Insert name: OgeuIscB-ωRNA-v2 scaffold with BsmBI for guide cloning
  gRNA/shRNA sequence: agagacgAAAAGAGTGAACGAGAtcgtctca
Terms and licenses: Academic/Nonprofit Terms; Industry Terms: Not Available to Industry
How to cite: OgeuIscB ωRNA-v2 was a gift from Weixin Tang (Addgene plasmid # 220958 ; http://n2t.net/addgene:220958 ; RRID:Addgene_220958)
