[The description below was written by a language model from this plasmid's Addgene catalogue record and pLannotate feature annotations shown in this document.]
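Description:
OgeuIscB ωRNA-v2 is a small (about 2.7 kb) mammalian expression plasmid for the CRISPR-related IscB genome-editing system. It supplies the guide RNA component rather than the nuclease. The backbone is catalogued as pBR322. The feature table shows a ColE1/pMB1-type origin of replication for propagation in E. coli and a β-lactamase gene with its own promoter that confers ampicillin resistance. The copy number is recorded as unknown. Short remnants of cloning-vector sequence are also annotated: fragments of bom, lacZα and lacI, plus a lac promoter, lac operator and CAP binding site. These appear to be leftover backbone elements with no role in the payload.

The functional cassette is a human U6 promoter, an RNA polymerase III promoter commonly used to transcribe small non-coding RNAs in mammalian cells. According to the catalogue entry, it drives the version 2 ωRNA scaffold for OgeuIscB. The ωRNA is the large structured RNA that pairs with the IscB nuclease and directs it to a DNA target. The scaffold itself is not annotated in the feature table, which identifies only the promoter, so its position relative to U6 is not directly documented. The guide position holds a placeholder flanked by BsmBI sites. Because BsmBI is a type IIS enzyme, digestion removes the stuffer and lets annealed oligonucleotides encoding a chosen guide be ligated in directionally.

No IscB coding sequence or mammalian selection marker is annotated, so the plasmid would presumably be co-delivered with a separate IscB expression construct. It comes from work assessing and engineering the IscB-ωRNA system for programmed genome editing.
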