Features (pLannotate 1.2.2; 10 found; start..end, strand, type, name):
    117..221     -  promoter       AmpR promoter: bla
    280..315     -  misc_feature   bom (fragment): basis of mobility region from pBR322
    319..355     -  CDS            lacZα (fragment): LacZα fragment of β-galactosidase; lacZ fragment
    588..828     -  promoter       U6 promoter: RNA polymerase III promoter for human U6 snRNA
    866..882     -  protein_bind   lac operator: The lac repressor binds to the lac operator to inhibit transcription in E. coli. This inhibition can be relieved by adding lactose or isopropyl-β-D-thiogalactopyranoside (IPTG). lac repressor encoded by lacI
    890..920     -  promoter       lac promoter: promoter for the E. coli lac operon
    935..956     -  protein_bind   CAP binding site: CAP binding activates transcription in the presence of cAMP. E. coli catabolite activator protein
    969..1061    -  CDS            lacI (fragment): lac repressor; lacI; The lac repressor binds to the lac operator to inhibit transcription in E. coli. This inhibition can be relieved by adding lactose or isopropyl-β-D-thiogalactopyranoside (IPTG).
   1244..1832    -  rep_origin     ori: high-copy-number ColE1/pMB1/pBR322/pUC origin of replication
   2003..116     -  CDS            AmpR (across the origin): β-lactamase; bla; confers resistance to ampicillin, carbenicillin, and related antibiotics
>Addgene plasmid #220958 | OgeuIscB ωRNA-v2 | addgene full sequence | sequence record 443130 | Addgene NGS Result
CCCAACTGATCTTCAGCATCTTTTACTTTCACCAGCGTTTCTGGGTGAGCAAAAACAGGAAGGCAAAATG
CCGCAAAAAAGGGAATAAGGGCGACACGGAAATGTTGAATACTCATACTCTTCCTTTTTCAATATTATTG
AAGCATTTATCAGGGTTATTGTCTCATGAGCGGATACATATTTGAATGTATTTAGAAAAATAAACAAATA
GGGGTTCCGCGCACATTTCCCCGAAAAGTGCCACCTGACGTCGACGGATCGGGAGATCTCCCGATCCCCT
ATGGTGCACTCTCAGTACAATCTGCTCTGATGCCGAGCTCCCAGTCACGACGTTGTAAAACGACGGCCAG
TGAATTCGAGCTCGGTACCAAAAAAAACTCTCTCTGTTTCCAGAGAGGTGATTGTTCCCCCTGGCTTATC
TGATTTTCATCAACTGACATCCGCTATGCAGTTCCGGGGACTGGGGAAATCCCAGGGTGCGTCCGGCCTT
TCGGCCTTACGAATGTCTCAGCCTGTGCTCTTTCAACCTTTTCAAGTTGAAAGAGCCTGAGACGATCTCG
TTCACTCTTTTCGTCTCTCGGTGTTTCGTCCTTTCCACAAGATATATAAAGCCAAGAAATCGAAATACTT
TCAAGTTACGGTAAGCATATGATAGTCCATTTTAAAACATAATTTTAAAACTGCAAACTACCCAAGAAAT
TATTACTTTCTACGTCACGTATTTTGTACTAATATCTTTGTGTTTACAGTCAAATTAATTCCAATTATCT
CTCTAACAGCCTTGTATCGTATATGCAAATATGAAGGAATCATGGGAAATAGGCCCTCTGGCGTAATCAT
GGTCATAGCTGTTTCCTGTGTGAAATTGTTATCCGCTCACAATTCCACACAACATACGAGCCGGAAGCAT
AAAGTGTAAAGCCTGGGGTGCCTAATGAGTGAGCTAACTCACATTAATTGCGTTGCGCTCACTGCCCGCT
TTCCAGTCGGGAAACCTGTCGTGCCAGCTGCATTAATGAATCGGCCAACGCGCGGGGAGAGGCGGTTTGC
GTATTGGGCGCTCTTCCGCTTCCTCGCTCACTGACTCGCTGCGCTCGGTCGTTCGGCTGCGGCGAGCGGT
ATCAGCTCACTCAAAGGCGGTAATACGGTTATCCACAGAATCAGGGGATAACGCAGGAAAGAACATGTGA
GCAAAAGGCCAGCAAAAGGCCAGGAACCGTAAAAAGGCCGCGTTGCTGGCGTTTTTCCATAGGCTCCGCC
CCCCTGACGAGCATCACAAAAATCGACGCTCAAGTCAGAGGTGGCGAAACCCGACAGGACTATAAAGATA
CCAGGCGTTTCCCCCTGGAAGCTCCCTCGTGCGCTCTCCTGTTCCGACCCTGCCGCTTACCGGATACCTG
TCCGCCTTTCTCCCTTCGGGAAGCGTGGCGCTTTCTCATAGCTCACGCTGTAGGTATCTCAGTTCGGTGT
AGGTCGTTCGCTCCAAGCTGGGCTGTGTGCACGAACCCCCCGTTCAGCCCGACCGCTGCGCCTTATCCGG
TAACTATCGTCTTGAGTCCAACCCGGTAAGACACGACTTATCGCCACTGGCAGCAGCCACTGGTAACAGG
ATTAGCAGAGCGAGGTATGTAGGCGGTGCTACAGAGTTCTTGAAGTGGTGGCCTAACTACGGCTACACTA
GAAGAACAGTATTTGGTATCTGCGCTCTGCTGAAGCCAGTTACCTTCGGAAAAAGAGTTGGTAGCTCTTG
ATCCGGCAAACAAACCACCGCTGGTAGCGGTGGTTTTTTTGTTTGCAAGCAGCAGATTACGCGCAGAAAA
AAAGGATCTCAAGAAGATCCTTTGATCTTTTCTACGGGGTCTGACGCTCAGTGGAACGAAAACTCACGTT
AAGGGATTTTGGTCATGAGATTATCAAAAAGGATCTTCACCTAGATCCTTTTAAATTAAAAATGAAGTTT
TAAATCAATCTAAAGTATATATGAGTAAACTTGGTCTGACAGTTACCAATGCTTAATCAGTGAGGCACCT
ATCTCAGCGATCTGTCTATTTCGTTCATCCATAGTTGCCTGACTCCCCGTCGTGTAGATAACTACGATAC
GGGAGGGCTTACCATCTGGCCCCAGTGCTGCAATGATACCGCGAGACCCACGCTCACCGGCTCCAGATTT
ATCAGCAATAAACCAGCCAGCCGGAAGGGCCGAGCGCAGAAGTGGTCCTGCAACTTTATCCGCCTCCATC
CAGTCTATTAATTGTTGCCGGGAAGCTAGAGTAAGTAGTTCGCCAGTTAATAGTTTGCGCAACGTTGTTG
CCATTGCTACAGGCATCGTGGTGTCACGCTCGTCGTTTGGTATGGCTTCATTCAGCTCCGGTTCCCAACG
ATCAAGGCGAGTTACATGATCCCCCATGTTGTGCAAAAAAGCGGTTAGCTCCTTCGGTCCTCCGATCGTT
GTCAGAAGTAAGTTGGCCGCAGTGTTATCACTCATGGTTATGGCAGCACTGCATAATTCTCTTACTGTCA
TGCCATCCGTAAGATGCTTTTCTGTGACTGGTGAGTACTCAACCAAGTCATTCTGAGAATAGTGTATGCG
GCGACCGAGTTGCTCTTGCCCGGCGTCAATACGGGATAATACCGCGCCACATAGCAGAACTTTAAAAGTG
CTCATCATTGGAAAACGTTCTTCGGGGCGAAAACTCTCAAGGATCTTACCGCTGTTGAGATCCAGTTCGA
TGTAACCCACTCGTGCA
